Addgene plasmid #203536: iCAP-BI-65-KanR
Purpose: RepCap for AAV production
Depositing lab: Ben Deverman. Depositing organization: Broad Institute. Publication: Targeting AAV vectors to the central nervous system by engineering capsid-receptor interactions that enable crossing of the blood-brain barrier. Huang Q, Chen AT, Chan KY, Sorensen H, Barry AJ, Azari B, Zheng Q, Beddow T, Zhao B, Tobey IG, Moncada-Reid C, Eid FE, Walkey CJ, Ljungberg MC, Lagor WR, Heaney JD, Chan YA, Deverman BE. PLoS Biol. 2023 Jul 19;21(7):e3002112. doi: 10.1371/journal.pbio.3002112. eCollection 2023 Jul. PubMed 37467291.
Backbone
  Vector backbone: iCAP-KanR
  Vector type: Mammalian Expression, AAV
Growth in bacteria
  Bacterial resistance: Kanamycin, 50 μg/mL
  Growth temperature: 37°C
  Growth strain: NEB Stable
  Copy number: High Copy
Gene/Insert
  Gene/Insert name: AAV-BI65 Cap
  Species: Synthetic
  Cloning method: Unknown
Terms and licenses: Academic/Nonprofit Terms; Industry Terms: Not Available to Industry
How to cite: iCAP-BI-65-KanR was a gift from Ben Deverman (Addgene plasmid # 203536 ; http://n2t.net/addgene:203536 ; RRID:Addgene_203536)
