[The description below was written by a language model from this plasmid's Addgene catalogue record and pLannotate feature annotations shown in this document.]
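Description:
iCAP-BI-65-KanR is a 9.3 kb AAV Rep/Cap helper plasmid built on the iCAP-KanR backbone and used to supply the replication and capsid functions in trans when recombinant AAV is produced in mammalian cells. It is propagated in E. coli as a high-copy plasmid through a ColE1/pUC-type origin, with selection by a kanamycin resistance gene (aph(3')-Ia) driven from the AmpR promoter. The remaining backbone is pBluescript-derived: an f1 origin, lacZα and lac promoter/operator remnants, fragments of the multiple cloning site, and T7 and T3 phage promoters. No AAV inverted terminal repeats are annotated, as expected for a helper that should not itself be packaged.

The payload is organised as two linked units. An AAV2 Rep78 reading frame sits at the start of the sequence and is followed by a tetracycline-family transactivator, annotated as an rtTA3 fragment with VP16-derived minimal activation domains, and a bGH polyadenylation signal. Whether this is a reverse (doxycycline-on) or a conventional transactivator cannot be determined from the fragment annotation. Downstream, an array of eight tet operator repeats, annotated as fragments of a tight TRE promoter, precedes a partial Rep52 segment and the full VP1 capsid reading frame. This layout suggests that cap expression is driven or boosted by the co-encoded transactivator, with the Rep fragment probably retaining the native sequence upstream of cap.

The capsid gene is listed as AAV-BI65 Cap, a synthetic engineered variant. The annotation tool matched it to AAV2 VP1 only by homology, and the record does not state the parental serotype. The associated work concerns engineering capsid–receptor interactions so that AAV vectors cross the blood–brain barrier and reach the central nervous system, so the plasmid is used to package genomes into the BI65 capsid.
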