Features (pLannotate 1.2.2; 29 found; start..end, strand, type, name):
     68..1930    +  CDS            Rep78: REP78_AAV2S - Experimental evidence at protein level: Swiss-Prot protein existence level 1. Plays an essential role in the initiation of viral DNA synthesis. Binds specifically to an inverted terminal repeat element (ITR) on the 3' and 5' ends of the viral DNA, where it cleaves a site specifically to generate a priming site for initiation of the synthesis of a complementary strand. Plays also a role as transcriptional regulator, DNA helicase and as key factors in site-specific integration of the viral genome. Regulates host PKA activity by interacting with host PRKX as a mechanism of interferi
   1971..2647    +  CDS            rtTA3 (fragment): reverse tetracycline transactivator 3 activates expression from Tet-responsive promoters in the presence of doxycycline
   2577..2687    +  CDS            VP48: 3 tandem repeats of the minimal activation domain of herpes simplex virus VP16 (Cheng et al., 2013)
   2726..2744    -  promoter       SP6 promoter: promoter for bacteriophage SP6 RNA polymerase
   2770..2994    +  polyA_signal   bGH poly(A) signal: bovine growth hormone polyadenylation signal
   2998..3019    +  promoter       SV40 promoter (fragment): SV40 enhancer and early promoter
   3055..3075    +  promoter       tight TRE promoter (fragment): Tet-responsive promoter PTight, consisting of seven tet operator sequences followed by the minimal CMV promoter
   3092..3112    +  promoter       tight TRE promoter (fragment): Tet-responsive promoter PTight, consisting of seven tet operator sequences followed by the minimal CMV promoter
   3129..3149    +  promoter       tight TRE promoter (fragment): Tet-responsive promoter PTight, consisting of seven tet operator sequences followed by the minimal CMV promoter
   3166..3186    +  promoter       tight TRE promoter (fragment): Tet-responsive promoter PTight, consisting of seven tet operator sequences followed by the minimal CMV promoter
   3203..3223    +  promoter       tight TRE promoter (fragment): Tet-responsive promoter PTight, consisting of seven tet operator sequences followed by the minimal CMV promoter
   3240..3260    +  promoter       tight TRE promoter (fragment): Tet-responsive promoter PTight, consisting of seven tet operator sequences followed by the minimal CMV promoter
   3277..3297    +  promoter       tight TRE promoter (fragment): Tet-responsive promoter PTight, consisting of seven tet operator sequences followed by the minimal CMV promoter
   3314..3334    +  promoter       tight TRE promoter (fragment): Tet-responsive promoter PTight, consisting of seven tet operator sequences followed by the minimal CMV promoter
   3340..3957    +  CDS            Rep52 (fragment): REP52_AAV2S - Experimental evidence at protein level: Swiss-Prot protein existence level 1. Plays a critical role during packaging of viral DNA into empty capsids, where they are thought to be part of the packaging motor complex. The single stranded genomic DNA is packaged in a 3' to 5' direction and requires the association between viral DNA and Rep40. Regulates host PKA activity by interacting with host PRKX as a mechanism to interfere with helper virus propagation and to promote its own replication. From Adeno-associated virus 2 (isolate Srivastava/1982) (AAV-2).
   3977..6205    +  CDS            VP1: CAPSD_AAV2S - Experimental evidence at protein level: Swiss-Prot protein existence level 1. Capsid protein self-assembles to form an icosahedral capsid with a T=1 symmetry, about 22 nm in diameter, and consisting of 60 copies of three size variants of the capsid protein VP1, VP2 and VP3 which differ in their N-terminus. The capsid encapsulates the genomic ssDNA. Binds to host cell heparan sulfate and uses host ITGA5-ITGB1 as coreceptor on the cell surface to provide virion attachment to target cell. This attachment induces virion internalization predominantly through clathrin-dependent endocyt
   6472..6500    -  misc_feature   MCS (fragment): pBluescript multiple cloning site
   6513..6531    -  promoter       T3 promoter: promoter for bacteriophage T3 RNA polymerase
   6576..6592    -  protein_bind   lac operator: The lac repressor binds to the lac operator to inhibit transcription in E. coli. This inhibition can be relieved by adding lactose or isopropyl-β-D-thiogalactopyranoside (IPTG). lac repressor encoded by lacI
   6600..6630    -  promoter       lac promoter: promoter for the E. coli lac operon
   6645..6666    -  protein_bind   CAP binding site: CAP binding activates transcription in the presence of cAMP. E. coli catabolite activator protein
   6679..6771    -  CDS            lacI (fragment): lac repressor; lacI; The lac repressor binds to the lac operator to inhibit transcription in E. coli. This inhibition can be relieved by adding lactose or isopropyl-β-D-thiogalactopyranoside (IPTG).
   6954..7542    -  rep_origin     ori: high-copy-number ColE1/pMB1/pBR322/pUC origin of replication
   7716..8525    -  CDS            KanR: aminoglycoside phosphotransferase; aph(3')-Ia; confers resistance to kanamycin in bacteria or G418 (Geneticin®) in eukaryotes
   8526..8630    -  promoter       AmpR promoter: bla
   8683..9111    -  rep_origin     f1 ori (sequence partly withheld): f1 bacteriophage origin of replication; arrow indicates direction of (+) strand synthesis
   9116..9271    -  CDS            lacZα (fragment): LacZα fragment of β-galactosidase; lacZ fragment
   9279..9297    +  promoter       T7 promoter: promoter for bacteriophage T7 RNA polymerase
   9306..9325    -  misc_feature   MCS (fragment): pBluescript multiple cloning site
>Addgene plasmid #203536 | iCAP-BI-65-KanR | addgene full sequence | sequence record 402551 | Addgene NGS Result
GTCGACGGTATCGGGGGAGCTCGCAGGGTCTCCATTTTGAAGCGGGAGGTTTGAACGCGCAGCCGCCATG
CCGGGGTTTTACGAGATTGTGATTAAGGTCCCCAGCGACCTTGACGAGCATCTGCCCGGCATTTCTGACA
GCTTTGTGAACTGGGTGGCCGAGAAGGAATGGGAGTTGCCGCCAGATTCTGACATGGATCTGAATCTGAT
TGAGCAGGCACCCCTGACCGTGGCCGAGAAGCTGCAGCGCGACTTTCTGACGGAATGGCGCCGTGTGAGT
AAGGCCCCGGAGGCTCTTTTCTTTGTGCAATTTGAGAAGGGAGAGAGCTACTTCCACATGCACGTGCTCG
TGGAAACCACCGGGGTGAAATCCATGGTTTTGGGACGTTTCCTGAGTCAGATTCGCGAAAAACTGATTCA
GAGAATTTACCGCGGGATCGAGCCGACTTTGCCAAACTGGTTCGCGGTCACAAAGACCAGAAATGGCGCC
GGAGGCGGGAACAAGGTGGTGGATGAGTGCTACATCCCCAATTACTTGCTCCCCAAAACCCAGCCTGAGC
TCCAGTGGGCGTGGACTAATATGGAACAGTATTTAAGCGCCTGTTTGAATCTCACGGAGCGTAAACGGTT
GGTGGCGCAGCATCTGACGCACGTGTCGCAGACGCAGGAGCAGAACAAAGAGAATCAGAATCCCAATTCT
GATGCGCCGGTGATCAGATCAAAAACTTCAGCCAGGTACATGGAGCTGGTCGGGTGGCTCGTGGACAAGG
GGATTACCTCGGAGAAGCAGTGGATCCAGGAGGACCAGGCCTCATACATCTCCTTCAATGCGGCCTCCAA
CTCGCGGTCCCAAATCAAGGCTGCCTTGGACAATGCGGGAAAGATTATGAGCCTGACTAAAACCGCCCCC
GACTACCTGGTGGGCCAGCAGCCCGTGGAGGACATTTCCAGCAATCGGATTTATAAAATTTTGGAACTAA
ACGGGTACGATCCCCAATATGCGGCTTCCGTCTTTCTGGGATGGGCCACGAAAAAGTTCGGCAAGAGGAA
CACCATCTGGCTGTTTGGGCCTGCAACTACCGGGAAGACCAACATCGCGGAGGCCATAGCCCACACTGTG
CCCTTCTACGGGTGCGTAAACTGGACCAATGAGAACTTTCCCTTCAACGACTGTGTCGACAAGATGGTGA
TCTGGTGGGAGGAGGGGAAGATGACCGCCAAGGTCGTGGAGTCGGCCAAAGCCATTCTCGGAGGAAGCAA
GGTGCGCGTGGACCAGAAATGCAAGTCCTCGGCCCAGATAGACCCGACTCCCGTGATCGTCACCTCCAAC
ACCAACATGTGCGCCGTGATTGACGGGAACTCAACGACCTTCGAACACCAGCAGCCGTTGCAAGACCGGA
TGTTCAAATTTGAACTCACCCGCCGTCTGGATCATGACTTTGGGAAGGTCACCAAGCAGGAAGTCAAAGA
CTTTTTCCGGTGGGCAAAGGATCACGTGGTTGAGGTGGAGCATGAATTCTACGTCAAAAAGGGTGGAGCC
AAGAAAAGACCCGCCCCCAGTGACGCAGATATAAGTGAGCCCAAACGGGTGCGCGAGTCAGTTGCGCAGC
CATCGACGTCAGACGCGGAAGCTTCGATCAACTACGCGGACAGGTACCAAAACAAATGTTCTCGTCACGT
GGGCATGAATCTGATGCTGTTTCCCTGCAGACAATGCGAGAGACTGAATCAGAATTCAAATATCTGCTTC
ACTCACGGTGTCAAAGACTGTTTAGAGTGCTTTCCCGTGTCAGAATCTCAACCCGTTTCTGTCGTCAAAA
AGGCGTATCAGAAACTGTGCTACATTCATCACATCATGGGAAAGGTGCCAGACGCTTGCACTGCTTGCGA
CCTGGTCAATGTGGACTTGGATGACTGTGTTTCTGAACAATAAATGACTTAAACCAGGTATGAGTCGGCT
GGATAAATCTAAAGTCATAAACGGCGCTCTGGAATTACTCAATGAAGTCGGTATCGAAGGCCTGACGACA
AGGAAACTCGCTCAAAAGCTGGGAGTTGAGCAGCCTACCCTGTACTGGCACGTGAAGAACAAGCGGGCCC
TGCTCGATGCCCTGGCCATCGAGATGCTGGACAGGCATCATACCCACTTCTGCCCCCTGGAAGGCGAGTC
ATGGCAAGACTTTCTGCGGAACAACGCCAAGTCATTCCGCTGTGCTCTCCTCTCACATCGCGACGGGGCT
AAAGTGCATCTCGGCACCCGCCCAACAGAGAAACAGTACGAAACCCTGGAAAATCAGCTCGCGTTCCTGT
GTCAGCAAGGCTTCTCCCTGGAGAACGCACTGTACGCTCTGTCCGCCGTGGGCCACTTTACACTGGGCTG
CGTATTGGAGGAACAGGAGCATCAAGTAGCAAAAGAGGAAAGAGAGACACCTACCACCGATTCTATGCCC
CCACTTCTGAGACAAGCAATTGAGCTGTTCGACCGGCAGGGAGCCGAACCTGCCTTCCTTTTCGGCCTGG
AACTAATCATATGTGGCCTGGAGAAACAGCTAAAGTGCGAAAGCGGCGGGCCGGCCGACGCCCTTGACGA
TTTTGACTTAGACATGCTCCCAGCCGATGCCCTTGACGACTTTGACCTTGATATGCTGCCTGCTGACGCT
CTTGACGATTTTGACCTTGACATGCTCCCCGGGTAAATGCATGAATTCGATCTAGAGGGCCCTATTCTAT
AGTGTCACCTAAATGCTAGAGCTCGCTGATCAGCCTCGACTGTGCCTTCTAGTTGCCAGCCATCTGTTGT
TTGCCCCTCCCCCGTGCCTTCCTTGACCCTGGAAGGTGCCACTCCCACTGTCCTTTCCTAATAAAATGAG
GAAATTGCATCGCATTGTCTGAGTAGGTGTCATTCTATTCTGGGGGGTGGGGTGGGGCAGGACAGCAAGG
GGGAGGATTGGGAAGACAATAGCAGGCATGCTGGGGATGCGGTGGGCTCTATGGCTTCTGAGGCGGAAAG
AACCAGCTGGGGCTCGAATCAAGCTATCAAGTGCCACCTGACGTCTCCCTATCAGTGATAGAGAAGTCGA
CACGTCTCGAGCTCCCTATCAGTGATAGAGAAGGTACGTCTAGAACGTCTCCCTATCAGTGATAGAGAAG
TCGACACGTCTCGAGCTCCCTATCAGTGATAGAGAAGGTACGTCTAGAACGTCTCCCTATCAGTGATAGA
GAAGTCGACACGTCTCGAGCTCCCTATCAGTGATAGAGAAGGTACGTCTAGAACGTCTCCCTATCAGTGA
TAGAGAAGTCGACACGTCTCGAGCTCCCTATCAGTGATAGAGAAGGTACCCCCTATATAAGCAGAGAGAT
CTGTTCAAATTTGAACTGACTAAGCGGCTCCCGCCAGATTTTGGCAAGATTACTAAGCAGGAAGTCAAGG
ACTTTTTTGCTTGGGCAAAGGTCAATCAGGTGCCGGTGACTCACGAGTTTAAAGTTCCCAGGGAATTGGC
GGGAACTAAAGGGGCGGAGAAATCTCTAAAACGCCCACTGGGTGACGTCACCAATACTAGCTATAAAAGT
CTGGAGAAGCGGGCCAGGCTCTCATTTGTTCCCGAGACGCCTCGCAGTTCAGACGTGACTGTTGATCCCG
CTCCTCTGCGACCGCTAGCTTCGATCAACTACGCGGACAGGTACCAAAACAAATGTTCTCGTCACGTGGG
CATGAATCTGATGCTGTTTCCCTGCAGACAATGCGAGAGACTGAATCAGAATTCAAATATCTGCTTCACT
CACGGTGTCAAAGACTGTTTAGAGTGCTTTCCCGTGTCAGAATCTCAACCCGTTTCTGTCGTCAAAAAGG
CGTATCAGAAACTGTGCTACATTCATCACATCATGGGAAAGGTGCCAGACGCTTGCACTGCTTGCGACCT
GGTCAATGTGGACTTGGATGACTGTGTTTCTGAACAATAAATGACTTAAACCAGGTATGGCTGCCGATGG
TTATCTTCCAGATTGGCTCGAGGACAACCTTAGTGAAGGAATTCGCGAGTGGTGGGCTTTGAAACCTGGA
GCCCCTCAACCCAAGGCAAATCAACAACATCAAGACAACGCTCGAGGTCTTGTGCTTCCGGGTTACAAAT
ACCTTGGACCCGGCAACGGACTCGACAAGGGGGAGCCGGTCAACGCAGCAGACGCGGCGGCCCTCGAGCA
CGACAAGGCCTACGACCAGCAGCTCAAGGCCGGAGACAACCCGTACCTCAAGTACAACCACGCCGACGCC
GAGTTCCAGGAGCGGCTCAAAGAAGATACGTCTTTTGGGGGCAACCTCGGGCGAGCAGTCTTCCAGGCCA
AAAAGAGGCTTCTTGAACCTCTTGGTCTGGTTGAGGAAGCGGCTAAGACGGCTCCTGGAAAGAAGAGGCC
TGTAGAGCAGTCTCCTCAGGAACCGGACTCCTCCGCGGGTATTGGCAAATCGGGTGCACAGCCCGCTAAA
AAGAGACTCAATTTCGGTCAGACTGGCGACACAGAGTCAGTCCCAGACCCTCAACCAATCGGAGAACCTC
CCGCAGCCCCCTCAGGTGTGGGATCTCTTACAATGGCTTCAGGTGGTGGCGCACCAGTGGCAGACAATAA
CGAAGGTGCCGATGGAGTGGGTAGTTCCTCGGGAAATTGGCATTGCGATTCCCAATGGCTGGGGGACAGA
GTCATCACCACCAGCACCCGAACCTGGGCCCTGCCCACCTACAACAATCACCTCTACAAGCAAATCTCCA
ACAGCACATCTGGAGGATCTTCAAATGACAACGCCTACTTCGGCTACAGCACCCCCTGGGGGTATTTTGA
CTTCAACAGATTCCACTGCCACTTCTCACCACGTGACTGGCAGCGACTCATCAACAACAACTGGGGATTC
CGGCCTAAGCGACTCAACTTCAAGCTCTTCAACATTCAGGTCAAAGAGGTTACGGACAACAATGGAGTCA
AGACCATCGCCAATAACCTTACCAGCACGGTCCAGGTCTTCACGGACTCAGACTATCAGCTCCCGTACGT
GCTCGGGTCGGCTCACGAGGGCTGCCTCCCGCCGTTCCCAGCGGACGTTTTCATGATTCCTCAGTACGGG
TATCTGACGCTTAATGATGGAAGCCAGGCCGTGGGTCGTTCGTCCTTTTACTGCCTGGAATATTTCCCGT
CGCAAATGCTAAGAACGGGTAACAACTTCCAGTTCAGCTACGAGTTTGAGAACGTACCTTTCCATAGCAG
CTACGCTCACAGCCAAAGCCTGGACCGACTAATGAATCCACTCATCGACCAATACTTGTACTATCTCTCT
AGAACTATTAACGGTTCTGGACAGAATCAACAAACGCTAAAATTCAGTGTGGCCGGACCCAGCAACATGG
CTGTCCAGGGAAGAAACTACATACCTGGACCCAGCTACCGACAACAACGTGTCTCAACCACTGTGACTCA
AAACAACAACAGCGAATTTGCTTGGCCTGGAGCTTCTTCTTGGGCTCTCAATGGACGTAATAGCTTGATG
AATCCTGGACCTGCTATGGCCAGCCACAAAGAAGGAGAGGACCGTTTCTTTCCTTTGTCTGGATCTTTAA
TTTTTGGCAAACAAGGAACTGGAAGAGACAACGTGGATGCGGACAAAGTCATGATAACCAACGAAGAAGA
AATTAAAACTACTAACCCGGTAGCAACGGAGTCCTATGGACAAGTGGCCACAAACCACCAGAGTGCCCAA
ATTCGGACAGGCTACGCTCAAGCACAGGCGCAGACCGGTTGGGTTCAAAACCAAGGAATACTTCCGGGTA
TGGTTTGGCAGGACAGAGATGTGTACCTGCAAGGACCCATTTGGGCCAAAATTCCTCACACGGACGGCAA
CTTTCACCCTTCTCCGCTGATGGGAGGGTTTGGAATGAAGCACCCGCCTCCTCAGATCCTCATCAAAAAC
ACACCTGTACCTGCGGATCCTCCAACGGCCTTCAACAAGGACAAGCTGAACTCTTTCATCACCCAGTATT
CTACTGGCCAAGTCAGCGTGGAGATCGAGTGGGAGCTGCAGAAGGAAAACAGCAAGCGCTGGAACCCGGA
GATCCAGTACACTTCCAACTATTACAAGTCTAATAATGTTGAATTTGCTGTTAATACTGAAGGTGTATAT
AGTGAACCCCGCCCCATTGGCACCAGATACCTGACTCGTAATCTGTAATTGCTTGTTAATCAATAAACCG
TTTAATTCGTTTCAGTTGAACTTTGGTCTCTGCGAAGGGCGAATTCGTTTAAACCTGCAGGACTAGAGGT
CCTGTATTAGAGGTCACGTGAGTGTTTTGCGACATTTTGCGACACCATGTGGTCACGCTGGGTATTTAAG
CCCGAGTGAGCACGCAGGGTCTCCATTTTGAAGCGGGAGGTTTGAACGCGCAGCCGCCAAGCCGAATTCT
GCAGATATCCATCACACTGGCGGCCGCTCGACTAGAGCGGCCGCCACCGCGGTGGAGCTCCAGCTTTTGT
TCCCTTTAGTGAGGGTTAATTGCGCGCTTGGCGTAATCATGGTCATAGCTGTTTCCTGTGTGAAATTGTT
ATCCGCTCACAATTCCACACAACATACGAGCCGGAAGCATAAAGTGTAAAGCCTGGGGTGCCTAATGAGT
GAGCTAACTCACATTAATTGCGTTGCGCTCACTGCCCGCTTTCCAGTCGGGAAACCTGTCGTGCCAGCTG
CATTAATGAATCGGCCAACGCGCGGGGAGAGGCGGTTTGCGTATTGGGCGCTCTTCCGCTTCCTCGCTCA
CTGACTCGCTGCGCTCGGTCGTTCGGCTGCGGCGAGCGGTATCAGCTCACTCAAAGGCGGTAATACGGTT
ATCCACAGAATCAGGGGATAACGCAGGAAAGAACATGTGAGCAAAAGGCCAGCAAAAGGCCAGGAACCGT
AAAAAGGCCGCGTTGCTGGCGTTTTTCCATAGGCTCCGCCCCCCTGACGAGCATCACAAAAATCGACGCT
CAAGTCAGAGGTGGCGAAACCCGACAGGACTATAAAGATACCAGGCGTTTCCCCCTGGAAGCTCCCTCGT
GCGCTCTCCTGTTCCGACCCTGCCGCTTACCGGATACCTGTCCGCCTTTCTCCCTTCGGGAAGCGTGGCG
CTTTCTCATAGCTCACGCTGTAGGTATCTCAGTTCGGTGTAGGTCGTTCGCTCCAAGCTGGGCTGTGTGC
ACGAACCCCCCGTTCAGCCCGACCGCTGCGCCTTATCCGGTAACTATCGTCTTGAGTCCAACCCGGTAAG
ACACGACTTATCGCCACTGGCAGCAGCCACTGGTAACAGGATTAGCAGAGCGAGGTATGTAGGCGGTGCT
ACAGAGTTCTTGAAGTGGTGGCCTAACTACGGCTACACTAGAAGAACAGTATTTGGTATCTGCGCTCTGC
TGAAGCCAGTTACCTTCGGAAAAAGAGTTGGTAGCTCTTGATCCGGCAAACAAACCACCGCTGGTAGCGG
TGGTTTTTTTGTTTGCAAGCAGCAGATTACGCGCAGAAAAAAAGGATCTCAAGAAGATCCTTTGATCTTT
TCTACGGGGTCTGACGCTCAGTGGAACGAAAACTCACGTTAAGGGATTTTGGTCATGAGATTATCAAAAA
GGATCTTCACCTAGATCCTTTTAAATTAAAAATGAAGTTTTAAATCAATCTAAAGTATATATGAGTAAAC
TTGGTCTGACAGTTATTAGAAAAACTCATCGAGCATCAAATGAAACTGCAATTTATTCATATCAGGATTA
TCAATACCATATTTTTGAAAAAGCCGTTTCTGTAATGAAGGAGAAAACTCACCGAGGCAGTTCCATAGGA
TGGCAAGATCCTGGTATCGGTCTGCGATTCCGACTCGTCCAACATCAATACAACCTATTAATTTCCCCTC
GTCAAAAATAAGGTTATCAAGTGAGAAATCACCATGAGTGACGACTGAATCCGGTGAGAATGGCAAAAGT
TTATGCATTTCTTTCCAGACTTGTTCAACAGGCCAGCCATTACGCTCGTCATCAAAATCACTCGCATCAA
CCAAACCGTTATTCATTCGTGATTGCGCCTGAGCGAGACGAAATACGCGATCGCTGTTAAAAGGACAATT
ACAAACAGGAATCGAATGCAACCGGCGCAGGAACACTGCCAGCGCATCAACAATATTTTCACCTGAATCA
GGATATTCTTCTAATACCTGGAATGCTGTTTTTCCGGGGATCGCAGTGGTGAGTAACCATGCATCATCAG
GAGTACGGATAAAATGCTTGATGGTCGGAAGAGGCATAAATTCCGTCAGCCAGTTTAGTCTGACCATCTC
ATCTGTAACATCATTGGCAACGCTACCTTTGCCATGTTTCAGAAACAACTCTGGCGCATCGGGCTTCCCA
TACAAGCGATAGATTGTCGCACCTGATTGCCCGACATTATCGCGAGCCCATTTATACCCATATAAATCAG
CATCCATGTTGGAATTTAATCGCGGCCTCGACGTTTCCCGTTGAATATGGCTCATACTCTTCCTTTTTCA
ATATTATTGAAGCATTTATCAGGGTTATTGTCTCATGAGCGGATACATATTTGAATGTATTTAGAAAAAT
AAACAAATAGGGGTTCCGCGCACATTTCCCCGAAAAGTGCCACCTAAATTGTAAGCGTTAATATTTTGTT
AAAATTCGCGTTAAATTTTTGTTAAATCAGCTCATTTTTTAACCAATAGGCCGAAATCGGCAAAATCCCT
TATAAATCAAAAGAATAGACCGAGATAGGGT
[37 nt withheld, positions 8782-8818]
AAAGAACGTGGACTCCAACGTCAAAGG
[49 nt withheld, positions 8846-8894]
T
[91 nt withheld, positions 8896-8986]
G
[124 nt withheld, positions 8988-9111]
CCCATTCGCCATTCAGGCTGCGCAACTGTTGGGAAGGGCGATCGGTGCGGGCCTCTTCGCTATTACGCCA
GCTGGCGAAAGGGGGATGTGCTGCAAGGCGATTAAGTTGGGTAACGCCAGGGTTTTCCCAGTCACGACGT
TGTAAAACGACGGCCAGTGAGCGCGCGTAATACGACTCACTATAGGGCGAATTGGGTACCGGGCCCCCCC
TCGATCGAG
